Addgene plasmid #208156: AiP13062 - pAAV-AiE0409h-minBglobin-SYFP2-WPRE3-BGHpA (Alias: CN3062)
Purpose: Direct-expressing SYFP2 in oligodendrocytes AAV Virus
Depositing lab: Allen Institute for Brain Science & Boaz Levi. Depositing organization: Allen Institute. Publication: A suite of enhancer AAVs and transgenic mouse lines for genetic access to cortical cell types. Ben-Simon Y, Hooper M, Narayan S, Daigle TL, Dwivedi D, Way SW, Oster A, Stafford DA, Mich JK, Taormina MJ, Martinez RA, Opitz-Araya X, Roth JR, Alexander JR, Allen S, Amster A, Arbuckle J, Ayala A, Baker PM, Bakken TE, Barcelli T, Barta S, Bendrick J, Bertagnolli D, Bielstein C, Bishwakarma P, Bowlus J, Boyer G, Brouner K, Casian B, Casper T, Chakka AB, Chakrabarty R, Chance RK, Chavan S, Clark M, Colbert K, Collman F, Daniel S, Departee M, DiValentin P, Donadio N, Dotson N, Egdorf T, Fliss T, Gabitto M, Garcia J, Gary A, Gasperini M, Gloe J, Goldy J, Gore BB, Graybuck L, Greisman N, Haeseleer F, Halterman C, Haradon Z, Hastings SD, Helback O, Ho W, Hockemeyer D, Huang C, Huff S, Hunker A, Johansen N, Jones D, Juneau Z, Kalmbach B, Kannan M, Khem S, Kussick E, Kutsal R, Larsen R, Lee C, Lee AY, Leibly M, Lenz GH, Li S, Liang E, Lusk N, Madigan Z, Malloy J, Malone J, McCue R, Melchor J, Mollenkopf T, Moosman S, Morin E, Newman D, Ng L, Ngo K, Omstead V, Otto S, Oyama A, Pena N, Pham T, Phillips E, Pom CA, Potekhina L, Ransford S, Ray PL, Rette D, Reynoldson C, Rimorin C, Rocha D, Ruiz A, Sanchez REA, Sawyer L, Sedeno-Cortes A, Sevigny JP, Shapovalova N, Shepard N, Shulga L, Sigler AR, Siverts L, Soliman S, Somasundaram S, Staats B, Stewart K, Szelenyi E, Tieu M, Trader C, Tran A, van Velthoven CTJ, Walker M, Wang Y, Weed N, Wirthlin M, Wood T, Wynalda B, Yao Z, Zhou T, Ariza J, Dee N, Reding M, Ronellenfitch K, Mufti S, Sunkin SM, Smith KA, Esposito L, Waters J, Thyagarajan B, Yao S, Lein ES, Zeng H, Levi BP, Ngai J, Ting JT, Tasic B. Cell. 2025 May 16:S0092-8674(25)00513-6. doi: 10.1016/j.cell.2025.05.002. PubMed 40403729.
Backbone
  Vector backbone: rAAV
  Backbone manufacturer: Allen Institute for Brain Science
  Vector type: AAV
Growth in bacteria
  Bacterial resistance: Ampicillin, 100 μg/mL
  Growth temperature: 37°C
  Growth strain: NEB Stable
  Copy number: High Copy
Gene/Insert
  Gene/Insert name: SYFP2
  Species: Synthetic
  Insert size (bp): 720
  Mutation: NA
  Promoter: Beta Globin minimal promoter
  Cloning method: Gibson Cloning
Terms and licenses: Academic/Nonprofit Terms; Industry Terms: Not Available to Industry
Depositor comments: Funded by the Brain Initiative. Please visit https://doi.org/10.1101/2023.09.20.558718 for bioRxiv preprint.
How to cite: AiP13062 - pAAV-AiE0409h-minBglobin-SYFP2-WPRE3-BGHpA (Alias: CN3062) was a gift from Allen Institute for Brain Science & Boaz Levi (Addgene plasmid # 208156 ; http://n2t.net/addgene:208156 ; RRID:Addgene_208156)
