[The description below was written by a language model from this plasmid's Addgene catalogue record and pLannotate feature annotations shown in this document.]
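Description:
AiP13062 - pAAV-AiE0409h-minBglobin-SYFP2-WPRE3-BGHpA (alias CN3062) is a recombinant AAV transfer plasmid of about 4.7 kb, built on an rAAV backbone and intended for packaging into AAV particles that label oligodendrocytes. It is propagated in E. coli as a high-copy plasmid through a ColE1/pUC-type origin and selected with ampicillin via the AmpR (β-lactamase) gene and its promoter. The backbone also carries an f1 phage origin and small remnants of pBR322 bom and rop sequences. The recorded growth strain is a recombination-deficient one, as is commonly chosen to keep the repeat-rich ITRs intact.

The payload lies between AAV2 inverted terminal repeats, which provide the cis signals for genome replication and encapsidation. The downstream ITR is annotated in full, whereas the upstream one is detected only as short fragments. According to the name and catalogue fields, an enhancer designated AiE0409h sits upstream of a minimal beta-globin promoter. Neither element is annotated in the feature table, but both presumably fall in the unannotated stretch between the left ITR and the reporter. The minimal promoter has little activity on its own, so the enhancer is what confers cell-type specificity. Together they directly drive SYFP2, a fast-maturing monomeric yellow fluorescent protein derived from Aequorea victoria. The transcript is stabilised and terminated by WPRE3, a shortened woodchuck posttranscriptional regulatory element (annotated as two WPRE fragments), and a bovine growth hormone polyadenylation signal. The construct belongs to a suite of enhancer AAVs for genetic access to cortical cell types, and it gives recombinase-independent fluorescent labelling of oligodendrocytes.
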