Features (pLannotate 1.2.2; 14 found; start..end, strand, type, name):
     12..39      +  repeat_region  AAV2 ITR (fragment): inverted terminal repeat of adeno-associated virus serotype 2 inverted
     68..95      +  repeat_region  AAV2 ITR (fragment): inverted terminal repeat of adeno-associated virus serotype 2 inverted
    749..1465    +  CDS            SYFP2: SYFP2 is a basic (constitutively fluorescent) yellow fluorescent protein published in 2006, derived from Aequorea victoria. It is reported to be a very rapidly-maturing monomer with moderate acid sensitivity.
   1505..1662    +  misc_feature   WPRE (fragment): woodchuck hepatitis virus posttranscriptional regulatory element
   1668..1748    +  misc_feature   WPRE (fragment): woodchuck hepatitis virus posttranscriptional regulatory element
   1765..1876    +  polyA_signal   bGH poly(A) signal: bovine growth hormone polyadenylation signal
   1994..2134    +  repeat_region  AAV2 ITR: inverted terminal repeat of adeno-associated virus serotype 2 inverted
   2139..2190    -  misc_feature   bom (fragment): basis of mobility region from pBR322
   2209..2664    +  rep_origin     f1 ori (sequence partly withheld): f1 bacteriophage origin of replication; arrow indicates direction of (+) strand synthesis
   2665..2714    -  misc_feature   bom (fragment): basis of mobility region from pBR322
   2816..2851    -  CDS            rop (fragment): Rop protein, which maintains plasmids at low copy number; rop
   2946..3050    +  promoter       AmpR promoter: bla
   3051..3911    +  CDS            AmpR: β-lactamase; bla; confers resistance to ampicillin, carbenicillin, and related antibiotics
   4082..4670    +  rep_origin     ori: high-copy-number ColE1/pMB1/pBR322/pUC origin of replication
>Addgene plasmid #208156 | AiP13062 - pAAV-AiE0409h-minBglobin-SYFP2-WPRE3-BGHpA (Alias: CN3062) | addgene full sequence | sequence record 411020 | Addgene NGS Result
CCTGCAGGCAGCTGCGCGCTCGCTCGCTCACTGAGGCCGCCCGGGCGTCGGGCGACCTTTGGTCGCCCGG
CCTCAGTGAGCGAGCGAGCGCGCAGAGAGGGAGTGGCCAACTCCATCACTAGGGGTTCCTGCGGCCGCAC
GCGTACATTTCCCTTGCCCCTTGCTTTTATGCTTTTACTGTTATTTCTTAGCCCTGAACTGAGTTGCGAG
ACTCCCAGGTCCTAGTCTCAGATCTGCCACTTTTCCTATTTATACAAGGAAAAGCAAAATCCCAGTAAAG
GACAAGGAAAAATCAAACATGAAGCCTCCCGGCCTTCTCTGAGAGCCTTACAAGGTTCTGTTTTGTCTTT
TCAGCTGTGATCTTAGCTCAGAGAAGGTCATGTTTTGTTTTTGTCTTTTGTCTTCCTGCCCGTTCCAGTT
GGTCCTAGTCTTTTGAGATGGGGATTGCTGGGAGGTCACAATGCAGGGATTGTTTAGATGACAGGGCTGG
GAGAGCAGCGCTGAAGTCATGTGTTCTGAGGAACCAAGAAGCGAGCTTACTCGGTCCATCAGTGGTTTAA
TTGTTGGGCCTTTCTCTGCAGGTCTTATTTTTTAGATGAAAAGTCAGGATACATGGTAAAGGTCAGTGCT
TGGGGAGATTATGGTGTCAGAGCTCGGGCTGGGCATAAAAGTCAGGGCAGAGCCATCTATTGCTTACATT
TGCTTCTGGGATCCAGATCTTTCGAAGCTAGCGCTACCGGTCGCCACCATGGTGAGCAAGGGCGAGGAGC
TGTTCACCGGGGTGGTGCCCATCCTGGTCGAGCTGGACGGCGACGTAAACGGCCACAAGTTCAGCGTGTC
CGGCGAGGGCGAGGGCGATGCCACCTACGGCAAGCTGACCCTGAAGCTGATCTGCACCACCGGCAAGCTG
CCCGTGCCCTGGCCCACCCTCGTGACCACCCTGGGCTACGGCGTGCAGTGCTTCGCCCGCTACCCCGACC
ACATGAAGCAGCACGACTTCTTCAAGTCCGCCATGCCCGAAGGCTACGTCCAGGAGCGCACCATCTTCTT
CAAGGACGACGGCAACTACAAGACCCGCGCCGAGGTGAAGTTCGAGGGCGACACCCTGGTGAACCGCATC
GAGCTGAAGGGCATCGACTTCAAGGAGGACGGCAACATCCTGGGGCACAAGCTGGAGTACAACTACAACA
GCCACAACGTCTATATCACCGCCGACAAGCAGAAGAACGGCATCAAGGCCAACTTCAAGATCCGCCACAA
CATCGAGGACGGCGGCGTGCAGCTCGCCGACCACTACCAGCAGAACACCCCCATCGGCGACGGCCCCGTG
CTGCTGCCCGACAACCACTACCTGAGCTACCAGTCCAAGCTGAGCAAAGACCCCAACGAGAAGCGCGATC
ACATGGTCCTGCTGGAGTTCGTGACCGCCGCCGGGATCACTCTCGGCATGGACGAGCTGTACAAGTAAGT
CGACGGCGCGCCGCGGCCGCGAATTCGATATCATAATCAACCTCTGGATTACAAAATTTGTGAAAGATTG
ACTGGTATTCTTAACTATGTTGCTCCTTTTACGCTATGTGGATACGCTGCTTTAATGCCTTTGTATCATG
CTATTGCTTCCCGTATGGCTTTCATTTTCTCCTCCTTGTATAAATCCTGGTTAGTTCTTGCCACGGCGGA
ACTCATCGCCGCCTGCCTTGCCCGCTGCTGGACAGGGGCTCGGCTGTTGGGCACTGACAATTCCGTGGCT
CGAGAGATCTTCGACTGTGCCTTCTAGTTGCCAGCCATCTGTTGTTTGCCCCTCCCCCGTGCCTTCCTTG
ACCCTGGAAGGTGCCACTCCCACTGTCCTTTCCTAATAAAATGAGGAAATTGCATCGCATTGTCTGAGTA
GGTGTCATTCTATTCTGGGGGGTGGGGTGGGGCAGGACAGCAAGGGGGAGGATTGGGAAGACAATAGCAG
GCATGAGATCTCACGTGCGGACCGAGCGGCCGCAGGAACCCCTAGTGATGGAGTTGGCCACTCCCTCTCT
GCGCGCTCGCTCGCTCACTGAGGCCGGGCGACCAAAGGTCGCCCGACGCCCGGGCTTTGCCCGGGCGGCC
TCAGTGAGCGAGCGAGCGCGCAGCTGCCTGCAGGGGCGCCTGATGCGGTATTTTCTCCTTACGCATCTGT
GCGGTATTTCACACCGCATA
[95 nt withheld, positions 2191-2285]
T
[46 nt withheld, positions 2287-2332]
C
[141 nt withheld, positions 2334-2474]
CCTTTGACGTTGGAGTCCACGTTCTTT
[37 nt withheld, positions 2502-2538]
ACTCTATCTCGGGCTATTCTTTTGATTTATAAGGGATTTTGCCGATTTCGGTCTATTGGTTAAAAAATGA
GCTGATTTAACAAAAATTTAACGCGAATTTTAACAAAATATTAACGTTTACAATTTTATGGTGCACTCTC
AGTACAATCTGCTCTGATGCCGCATAGTTAAGCCAGCCCCGACACCCGCCAACACCCGCTGACGCGCCCT
GACGGGCTTGTCTGCTCCCGGCATCCGCTTACAGACAAGCTGTGACCGTCTCCGGGAGCTGCATGTGTCA
GAGGTTTTCACCGTCATCACCGAAACGCGCGAGACGAAAGGGCCTCGTGATACGCCTATTTTTATAGGTT
AATGTCATGATAATAATGGTTTCTTAGACGTCAGGTGGCACTTTTCGGGGAAATGTGCGCGGAACCCCTA
TTTGTTTATTTTTCTAAATACATTCAAATATGTATCCGCTCATGAGACAATAACCCTGATAAATGCTTCA
ATAATATTGAAAAAGGAAGAGTATGAGTATTCAACATTTCCGTGTCGCCCTTATTCCCTTTTTTGCGGCA
TTTTGCCTTCCTGTTTTTGCTCACCCAGAAACGCTGGTGAAAGTAAAAGATGCTGAAGATCAGTTGGGTG
CACGAGTGGGTTACATCGAACTGGATCTCAACAGCGGTAAGATCCTTGAGAGTTTTCGCCCCGAAGAACG
TTTTCCAATGATGAGCACTTTTAAAGTTCTGCTATGTGGCGCGGTATTATCCCGTATTGACGCCGGGCAA
GAGCAACTCGGTCGCCGCATACACTATTCTCAGAATGACTTGGTTGAGTACTCACCAGTCACAGAAAAGC
ATCTTACGGATGGCATGACAGTAAGAGAATTATGCAGTGCTGCCATAACCATGAGTGATAACACTGCGGC
CAACTTACTTCTGACAACGATCGGAGGACCGAAGGAGCTAACCGCTTTTTTGCACAACATGGGGGATCAT
GTAACTCGCCTTGATCGTTGGGAACCGGAGCTGAATGAAGCCATACCAAACGACGAGCGTGACACCACGA
TGCCTGTAGCAATGGCAACAACGTTGCGCAAACTATTAACTGGCGAACTACTTACTCTAGCTTCCCGGCA
ACAATTAATAGACTGGATGGAGGCGGATAAAGTTGCAGGACCACTTCTGCGCTCGGCCCTTCCGGCTGGC
TGGTTTATTGCTGATAAATCTGGAGCCGGTGAGCGTGGGTCTCGCGGTATCATTGCAGCACTGGGGCCAG
ATGGTAAGCCCTCCCGTATCGTAGTTATCTACACGACGGGGAGTCAGGCAACTATGGATGAACGAAATAG
ACAGATCGCTGAGATAGGTGCCTCACTGATTAAGCATTGGTAACTGTCAGACCAAGTTTACTCATATATA
CTTTAGATTGATTTAAAACTTCATTTTTAATTTAAAAGGATCTAGGTGAAGATCCTTTTTGATAATCTCA
TGACCAAAATCCCTTAACGTGAGTTTTCGTTCCACTGAGCGTCAGACCCCGTAGAAAAGATCAAAGGATC
TTCTTGAGATCCTTTTTTTCTGCGCGTAATCTGCTGCTTGCAAACAAAAAAACCACCGCTACCAGCGGTG
GTTTGTTTGCCGGATCAAGAGCTACCAACTCTTTTTCCGAAGGTAACTGGCTTCAGCAGAGCGCAGATAC
CAAATACTGTTCTTCTAGTGTAGCCGTAGTTAGGCCACCACTTCAAGAACTCTGTAGCACCGCCTACATA
CCTCGCTCTGCTAATCCTGTTACCAGTGGCTGCTGCCAGTGGCGATAAGTCGTGTCTTACCGGGTTGGAC
TCAAGACGATAGTTACCGGATAAGGCGCAGCGGTCGGGCTGAACGGGGGGTTCGTGCACACAGCCCAGCT
TGGAGCGAACGACCTACACCGAACTGAGATACCTACAGCGTGAGCTATGAGAAAGCGCCACGCTTCCCGA
AGGGAGAAAGGCGGACAGGTATCCGGTAAGCGGCAGGGTCGGAACAGGAGAGCGCACGAGGGAGCTTCCA
GGGGGAAACGCCTGGTATCTTTATAGTCCTGTCGGGTTTCGCCACCTCTGACTTGAGCGTCGATTTTTGT
GATGCTCGTCAGGGGGGCGGAGCCTATGGAAAAACGCCAGCAACGCGGCCTTTTTACGGTTCCTGGCCTT
TTGCTGGCCTTTTGCTCACATGT
